>Addgene plasmid #89232 | pCsy_complex | addgene full sequence | sequence record 177172 | Addgene NGS Result
GGCACCATGCATCGATCCCGCGAAATTAATACGACTCACTATAGGGAGACCACAACGGTTTCCCTCTAGA
AATAATTTTGTTTAACTTTAAGAAGGAGATATAGATCATGACCTCTCCCCTCCCAACGCCTACGTGGCAG
GAGCTTCGCCAGTTCATCGAATCCTTCATCCAGGAGCGCCTCCAGGGCAAGCTGGACAAACTCCAACCCG
ACGAAGACGACAAGCGCCAGACATTGCTGGCCACCCACCGGCGGGAGGCCTGGCTGGCCGATGCCGCCCG
GCGGGTTGGCCAGTTGCAGTTGGTGACCCACACGCTCAAGCCGATCCATCCCGACGCCCGCGGCAGCAAC
CTGCACAGCCTGCCGCAAGCACCCGGCCAACCGGGCCTCGCCGGTTCCCATGAGCTAGGTGACAGGCTGG
TCAGCGATGTGGTGGGCAATGCCGCGGCGCTGGACGTATTCAAGTTTCTCAGTCTCCAGTATCAGGGTAA
AAATCTTCTGAACTGGCTGACAGAAGACAGTGCCGAGGCATTACAGGCGCTGTCCGATAACGCCGAACAG
GCTCGCGAATGGCGGCAAGCGTTCATCGGCATCACGACCGTCAAAGGCGCTCCCGCGTCCCACAGCCTGG
CCAAGCAGTTGTACTTTCCCCTGCCCGGTTCCGGCTACCACCTGCTAGCACCGCTGTTTCCCACCAGTCT
GGTGCATCACGTCCACGCTCTGCTCCGCGAAGCGCGCTTCGGCGACGCGGCCAAGGCGGCACGCGAAGCG
CGCAGCCGCCAGGAGTCATGGCCCCACGGATTCAGCGAGTACCCCAACCTGGCGATCCAGAAGTTCGGCG
GTACCAAGCCGCAGAACATCAGTCAGTTGAACAACGAGCGCCGTGGCGAGAACTGGTTGCTGCCATCGCT
TCCGCCGAACTGGCAAAGGCAGAATGTAAACGCGCCGATGCGGCACTCTTCGGTCTTCGAGCATGACTTC
GGAAGAACTCCTGAAGTATCCCGCCTAACCCGTACCCTGCAGCGTTTTCTTGCCAAGACAGTCCATAACA
ACCTCGCCATCCGCCAGCGGCGTGCCCAATTGGTGGCGCAAATCTGCGACGAAGCCCTGCAATACGCCGC
CCGTCTGCGCGAACTGGAGCCCGGCTGGAGCGCAACCCCCGGGTGCCAACTGCATGACGCGGAGCAGCTC
TGGCTCGATCCGTTGCGCGCACAGACCGATGAGACGTTCTTGCAGCGCCGACTACGAGGTGACTGGCCTG
CCGAGGTCGGAAATCGCTTCGCCAACTGGCTGAACCGGGCGGTCAGCAGCGACAGTCAGATACTGGGTAG
CCCGGAAGCCGCCCAATGGAGCCAGGAGCTGAGCAAGGAACTGACGATGTTCAAGGAGATACTCGAAGAT
GAGCGTGACTGATAATAAGATCCCAACTCCATAAGGATCCGGGCCCTGTACAAGATCCTGTAAAACGACG
GCCAGTGAATTCACTCGAGTTCTAGAAATAATTTTGTTTAACTTTAAGAAGGAGATATAGATCATGAGCG
TGACTGATCCCGAGGCGCTGCTGTTGCTGCCACGCCTGTCCATCCAGAACGCCAACGCCATTTCCAGCCC
CTTGACCTGGGGTTTCCCTTCGCCCGGCGCTTTCACCGGATTCGTCCATGCCTTGCAGCGTCGAGTCGGA
ATCTCCCTCGATATCGAACTGGACGGTGTCGGCATCGTCTGTCACCGCTTCGAAGCGCAGATATCGCAAC
CGGCCGGCAAGCGCACCAAGGTCTTCAACCTGACCCGCAATCCGCTGAACCGCGACGGCTCCACCGCAGC
CATCGTCGAAGAAGGTCGCGCCCATCTGGAGGTCAGTCTGCTGCTCGGAGTGCATGGCGATGGTCTGGAC
GATCACCCCGCACAGGAAATCGCCAGGCAGGTACAGGAGCAGGCTGGCGCCATGCGCCTCGCCGGTGGCA
GCATCCTGCCCTGGTGCAATGAGCGCTTCCCGGCTCCGAACGCCGAACTGCTGATGCTGGGTGGCAGCGA
CGAACAGCGGCGCAAGAACCAGCGCCGGCTTACCCGCCGCCTGCTCCCCGGCTTCGCCCTGGTGAGTCGC
GAGGCGTTGTTGCAACAACATCTGGAAACCTTGCGCACCACGCTCCCCGAAGCCACCACGCTCGATGCAC
TGCTCGATCTTTGTCGAATCAACTTCGAGCCTCCTGCAACCTCGTCCGAAGAAGAAGCATCGCCGCCCGA
TGCAGCCTGGCAAGTGCGCGACAAGCCCGGCTGGCTGGTGCCGATCCCGGCTGGCTACAACGCCCTGTCA
CCCCTGTACCTCCCCGGCGAAGTGCGAAATGCCCGTGATAGAGAAACACCGCTGCGCTTCGTCGAAAACC
TCTTCGGTCTGGGCGAATGGCTCAGCCCCCATCGCGTCGCCGCGTTATCGGACCTGCTTTGGTATCACCA
CGCCGAGCCTGACAAAGGGCTCTACCGCTGGAGCACACCCCGTTTCGTCGAACACGCCATCGCATAATAA
TAAGATCCCAACTCCATAAGGATCCGCGATCGCAGCGGATAACAATTTCACATCCTGCAGGACTCGAGTT
CTAGAAATAATTTTGTTTAACTTTAAGAAGGAGATATACATATGAAATCTTCTCACCATCACCATCACCA
TGAAAACCTGTACTTCCAATCCAATGCATCCAAGCCAATACTGAGCACCGCTTCCGTCCTCGCCTTCGAA
CGTAAGCTCGACCCTTCCGACGCCCTTATGAGCGCTGGCGCCTGGGCGCAACGCGACGCCTCGCAGGAAT
GGCCGGCCGTGACCGTGCGCGAGAAGTCCGTACGCGGCACCATCTCCAACCGCCTCAAGACCAAGGACCG
TGACCCGGCCAAGCTGGACGCCTCGATCCAGTCGCCCAACCTGCAGACGGTGGACGTGGCCAACCTGCCG
AGCGACGCCGACACCCTCAAGGTCCGCTTCACCCTCCGTGTGCTCGGCGGCGCCGGAACACCGTCTGCCT
GCAACGACGCGGCCTACCGTGACAAGCTGCTGCAAACGGTCGCCACCTACGTGAACGATCAGGGCTTCGC
CGAGCTGGCTCGTCGTTATGCGCACAACCTGGCCAACGCCCGCTTCCTGTGGCGCAACCGGGTGGGCGCG
GAAGCGGTGGAAGTCCGTATCAACCATATCCGCCAGGGCGAGGTGGCTCGCGCCTGGCGCTTCGACGCCC
TGGCCATCGGCTTGCGCGACTTCAAGGCCGACGCCGAACTGGACGCGCTCGCCGAACTGATCGCCAGCGG
TCTCTCAGGCAGTGGGCATGTCCTGCTCGAAGTGGTCGCCTTCGCCCGTATCGGCGACGGCCAGGAAGTC
TTCCCCTCCCAGGAACTGATCCTCGACAAAGGCGACAAGAAAGGCCAGAAGAGCAAGACCCTGTACAGCG
TACGCGATGCCGCGGCCATCCACTCGCAGAAGATCGGCAATGCCCTGCGCACCATCGATACGTGGTATCC
CGACGAAGATGGCCTCGGCCCCATCGCCGTGGAGCCCTACGGCTCCGTCACATCCCAGGGCAAAGCCTAT
CGCCAGCCCAAGCAGAAGCTGGACTTCTATACGCTGCTCGACAACTGGGTACTGCGCGACGAGGCGCCCG
CCGTGGAGCAACAGCATTATGTGATCGCCAACCTGATCCGTGGCGGCGTGTTCGGTGAAGCCGAAGAGAA
GTAATAATAACATTGGAAGTGGATAACGGATCCGCGATCGCGGCGCGCCCGCCAGGGTTTTCCCAGTCGC
GGCCGCCCTGCAGGACTCGAGTTCTAGAAATAATTTTGTTTAACTTTAAGAAGGAGATATAGATCATGGA
CCACTACCTCGACATTCGCTTGCGACCGGACCCGGAATTTCCCCCGGCGCAACTCATGAGCGTGCTCTTC
GGCAAGCTCCACCAGGCCCTGGTGGCACAGGGCGGGGACAGGATCGGCGTGAGCTTCCCCGACCTCGACG
AAAGCCGCTCCCGGCTGGGCGAGCGCCTGCGCATTCATGCCTCGGCGGACGACCTTCGTGCCCTGCTCGC
CCGGCCCTGGCTGGAAGGGTTGCGGGACCATCTGCAATTCGGAGAACCGGCAGTCGTGCCTCACCCCACA
CCGTACCGTCAGGTCAGTCGGGTTCAGGCGAAAAGCAATCCGGAACGCCTGCGGCGGCGGCTCATGCGCC
GGCACGATCTGAGTGAGGAGGAGGCTCGGAAACGCATTCCCGATACGGTCGCGAGAGCCTTGGACCTGCC
CTTCGTCACGCTACGCAGCCAGAGCACCGGACAGCACTTCCGTCTCTTCATCCGCCACGGGCCGTTGCAG
GTGACGGCAGAGGAAGGAGGATTCACCTGTTACGGGTTGAGCAAAGGAGGTTTCGTTCCCTGGTTCTGAT
AATAAGATCCCAACTCCATAAGGATCCGCGATCGCGGCGCGCCACCTGGTGCCATCGCCCTGATAGACGT
TAATTAAAGTACTGGCCGGCCACGCGTCTCGAGAGATCCGGCTGCTAACAAAGCCCGAAAGGAAGCTGAG
TTGGCTGCTGCCACCGCTGAGCAATAACTAGCATAACCCCTTGGGGCCTCTAAACGGGTCTTGAGGGGTT
TTTTGCTGAAAGGAGGAACTATATCCGACTAGTAGCCCGCCTAATGAGCGGGCTTTTTTTTAATTCCCCT
ATTTGTTTATTTTTCTAAATACATTCAAATATGTATCCGCTCATGAGACAATAACCCTGATAAATGCTTC
AATAATATTGAAAAAGGAAGAGTATGAGTATTCAACATTTCCGTGTCGCCCTTATTCCCTTTTTTGCGGC
ATTTTGCCTTCCTGTTTTTGCTCACCCAGAAACGCTCGTGAAAGTAAAAGACGCAGAGGACCAATTGGGG
GCACGAGTGGGATACATAGAACTGGACTTGAATAGCGGTAAAATCCTTGAGAGTTTTCGCCCTGAAGAGC
GTTTTCCAATGATGAGCACTTTCAAAGTTCTGCTATGTGGAGCAGTATTATCCCGTGTAGATGCGGGGCA
AGAGCAACTCGGACGACGAATACACTATTCGCAGAATGACTTGGTTGAATACTCCCCAGTGACAGAAAAG
CACCTTACGGACGGAATGACGGTAAGAGAATTATGTAGTGCCGCCATAACGATGAGTGATAACACTGCGG
CGAACTTACTTCTGACAACCATCGGTGGACCGAAGGAATTAACCGCTTTTTTGCACAATATGGGAGACCA
TGTAACTCGCCTTGACCGTTGGGAACCAGAACTGAATGAAGCCATACCAAACGACGAGCGAGACACCACA
ATGCCTGCGGCAATGGCAACAACATTACGCAAACTATTAACTGGCGAACTACTTACTCTGGCTTCACGGC
AACAATTAATAGACTGGCTTGAAGCGGATAAAGTTGCAGGACCACTACTGCGTTCGGCACTTCCTGCTGG
CTGGTTTATTGCTGATAAATCTGGGGCAGGAGAGCGTGGTTCACGGGGTATCATTGCCGCACTTGGACCA
GATGGTAAGCCTTCCCGTATCGTAGTTATCTACACGACGGGTAGTCAGGCAACTATGGACGAACGAAATA
GACAGATTGCTGAAATAGGGGCTTCACTGATTAAGCATTGGTAAACCGATACAATTAAAGGCTCCTTTTG
GAGCCTTTTTTTTTGGACGGACCGGTAGAAAAGATCAAAGGATCTTCTTGAGATCCTTTTTTTCTGCGCG
TAATCTGCTGCTTGCAAACAAAAAAACCACCGCTACCAGCGGTGGTTTGTTTGCCGGATCAAGAGCTACC
AACTCTTTTTCCGAAGGTAACTGGCTTCAGCAGAGCGCAGATACCAAATACTGTCCTTCTAGTGTAGCCG
TAGTTAGGCCACCACTTCAAGAACTCTGTAGCACCGCCTACATACCTCGCTCTGCTAATCCTGTTACCAG
TGGCTGCTGCCAGTGGCGATAAGTCGTGTCTTACCGGGTTGGACTCAAGACGATAGTTACCGGATAAGGC
GCAGCGGTCGGGCTGAACGGGGGGTTCGTGCACACAGCCCAGCTTGGAGCGAACGACCTACACCGAACTG
AGATACCTACAGCGTGAGCTATGAGAAAGCGCCACGCTTCCCGAAGGGAGAAAGGCGGACAGGTATCCGG
TAAGCGGCAGGGTCGGAACAGGAGAGCGCACGAGGGAGCTTCCAGGGGGAAACGCCTGGTATCTTTATAG
TCCTGTCGGGTTTCGCCACCTCTGACTTGAGCGTCGATTTTTGTGATGCTCGTCAGGGGGGCGGAGCCTA
TGGAAAAACGCCAGCAACGCGGCCTTTTTACGGTTCCTGGCCTTTTGCTGGCCTTTTGCTCACATGTTCT
TTCCTGCGTTATCCCCTGATTCTGTGGATAACCGTATTACCGCCTTTGAGTGAGCTGATACCGCTCGCCG
CAGCCGAACGACCGAGCGCAGCGAGTCAGTGAGCGAGGAAGCGGAAGAGCGCCTGATGCGGTATTTTCTC
CTTACGCATCTGTGCGGTATTTCACACCGCAATGGTGCACTCTCAGTACAATCTGCTCTGATGCCGCATA
GTTAAGCCAGTATACACTCCGCTATCGCTACGTGACTGGGTCATGGCTGCGCCCCGACACCCGCCAACAC
CCGCTGACGCGCCCTGACGGGCTTGTCTGCTCCCGGCATCCGCTTACAGACAAGCTGTGACCGTCTCCGG
GAGCTGCATGTGTCAGAGGTTTTCACCGTCATCACCGAAACGCGCGAGGCAGCTGCGGTAAAGCTCATCA
GCGTGGTCGTGAAGCGATTCACAGATGTCTGCCTGTTCATCCGCGTCCAGCTCGTTGAGTTTCTCCAGAA
GCGTTAATGTCTGGCTTCTGATAAAGCGGGCCATGTTAAGGGCGGTTTTTTCCTGTTTGGTCACTGATGC
CTCCGTGTAAGGGGGATTTCTGTTCATGGGGTAATGATACCGATGAAACGAGAGAGGATGCTCACGATAC
GGGTTACTGATGATGAACATGCCCGGTTACTGGAACGTTGTGAGGGTAAACAACTGGCGGTATGGATGCG
GCGGGACCAGAGAAAAATCACTCAGGGTCAATGCCAGCGCTTCGTTAATACAGATGTAGGTGTT
Features (pLannotate 1.2.2; 23 found; start..end, strand, type, name):
     27..45      +  promoter       T7 promoter: promoter for bacteriophage T7 RNA polymerase
     77..99      +  RBS            RBS: efficient ribosome binding site from bacteriophage T7 gene 10 (Olins and Rangwala, 1989)
    108..1409    +  CDS            csy1: CSY1_PSEAB - Experimental evidence at protein level: Swiss-Prot protein existence level 1. CRISPR (clustered regularly interspaced short palindromic repeat) is an adaptive immune system that provides protection against mobile genetic elements (viruses, transposable elements and conjugative plasmids). CRISPR clusters contain sequences complementary to antecedent mobile elements and target invading nucleic acids. CRISPR clusters are transcribed and processed into CRISPR RNA (crRNA). Cas3 and Cascade participate in CRISPR interference, the third stage of CRISPR immunity (Potential). Involved in c
   1459..1480    -  CDS            lacZα (fragment): LacZα fragment of β-galactosidase; lacZ fragment
   1503..1525    +  RBS            RBS: efficient ribosome binding site from bacteriophage T7 gene 10 (Olins and Rangwala, 1989)
   1534..2514    +  CDS            csy2: CSY2_PSEAB - Experimental evidence at protein level: Swiss-Prot protein existence level 1. CRISPR (clustered regularly interspaced short palindromic repeat) is an adaptive immune system that provides protection against mobile genetic elements (viruses, transposable elements and conjugative plasmids). CRISPR clusters contain sequences complementary to antecedent mobile elements and target invading nucleic acids. CRISPR clusters are transcribed and processed into CRISPR RNA (crRNA). Cas3 and Cascade participate in CRISPR interference, the third stage of CRISPR immunity (Potential). Absolutely re
   2602..2624    +  RBS            RBS: efficient ribosome binding site from bacteriophage T7 gene 10 (Olins and Rangwala, 1989)
   2644..2661    +  CDS            6xHis: 6xHis affinity tag
   2662..2678    +  CDS            TEV site (fragment): tobacco etch virus (TEV) protease recognition and cleavage site
   2689..3711    +  CDS            csy3: CSY3_PSEAB - Also known as csy1-3. Experimental evidence at protein level: Swiss-Prot protein existence level 1. CRISPR (clustered regularly interspaced short palindromic repeat) is an adaptive immune system that provides protection against mobile genetic elements (viruses, transposable elements and conjugative plasmids). CRISPR clusters contain sequences complementary to antecedent mobile elements and target invading nucleic acids. CRISPR clusters are transcribed and processed into CRISPR RNA (crRNA). Cas3 and Cascade participate in CRISPR interference, the third stage of CRISPR immunity (Pot
   3760..3778    -  CDS            lacZα (fragment): LacZα fragment of β-galactosidase; lacZ fragment
   3815..3837    +  RBS            RBS: efficient ribosome binding site from bacteriophage T7 gene 10 (Olins and Rangwala, 1989)
   3846..4406    +  CDS            cas6f: CAS6_PSEAB - Also known as csy4. Experimental evidence at protein level: Swiss-Prot protein existence level 1. CRISPR (clustered regularly interspaced short palindromic repeat) is an adaptive immune system that provides protection against mobile genetic elements (viruses, transposable elements and conjugative plasmids). CRISPR clusters contain sequences complementary to antecedent mobile elements and target invading nucleic acids. CRISPR clusters are transcribed and processed into CRISPR RNA (crRNA). Processes pre-crRNA into individual crRNA units. Absolutely required for crRNA production or s
   4461..4479    +  rep_origin     f1 ori (fragment): f1 bacteriophage origin of replication; arrow indicates direction of (+) strand synthesis
   4521..4570    +  CDS            SET1 (fragment): solubility-enhancement tag derived from T7 phage gene 10B
   4578..4625    +  terminator     T7 terminator: transcription terminator for bacteriophage T7 RNA polymerase
   4692..4783    +  promoter       AmpR promoter: bla
   4784..5641    +  CDS            bla: BLAT_ECOLX - Experimental evidence at protein level: Swiss-Prot protein existence level 1. TEM-type are the most prevalent beta-lactamases in enterobacteria; they hydrolyze the beta-lactam bond in susceptible beta-lactam antibiotics, thus conferring resistance to penicillins and cephalosporins. TEM-3 and TEM-4 are capable of hydrolyzing cefotaxime and ceftazidime. TEM-5 is capable of hydrolyzing ceftazidime. TEM-6 is capable of hydrolyzing ceftazidime and aztreonam. TEM-8/CAZ-2, TEM- 16/CAZ-7 and TEM-24/CAZ-6 are markedly active against ceftazidime. IRT- 4 shows resistance to beta-lactamase in
   5648..5687    +  terminator     fd terminator: central terminator from bacteriophage fd (Otsuka and Kunisawa, 1982)
   5718..6306    +  rep_origin     ori: high-copy-number ColE1/pMB1/pBR322/pUC origin of replication
   6492..6631    -  misc_feature   bom: basis of mobility region from pBR322
   6733..6924    -  CDS            rop: Rop protein, which maintains plasmids at low copy number; rop
   6964..7074    +  CDS            mbeC (fragment): MBEC_ECOLX - Experimental evidence at protein level: Swiss-Prot protein existence level 1. Required for efficient mobilization of ColE1 plasmid and is thus essential to promote the specific transfer of the plasmid during conjugation. Probably functions by inducing DNA bending, helping the MbeA relaxase to melt the DNA around the nic site and cleave the phosphodiester bond. Binds specifically double-stranded DNA (dsDNA) containing the ColE1 oriT but does not recognize the inverted repeat (IR). From Escherichia coli.
