[The description below was written by a language model from this plasmid's Addgene catalogue record and pLannotate feature annotations shown in this document.]
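Description:
pCsy_complex is a 7,134 nt bacterial expression plasmid built on the backbone recorded as "2D", designed to co-produce the four protein subunits of the type I-F CRISPR RNA-guided surveillance (Csy) complex from Pseudomonas aeruginosa PA14. It is propagated in E. coli under ampicillin selection, conferred by the bla β-lactamase gene with its own promoter. Replication relies on a ColE1/pMB1-family origin accompanied by the pBR322 bom region and the rop gene, an arrangement typical of pET-like vectors in which Rop moderates copy number, although the catalogue lists copy number as unknown. Small annotated fragments of lacZα, f1 ori, SET1 and mbeC appear to be short backbone or linker remnants rather than functional elements.

The payload is a synthetic polycistronic operon driven by a single T7 promoter and closed by a T7 terminator, so expression requires a host supplying T7 RNA polymerase. The feature table shows no lac operator or lacI. Four open reading frames follow in order: csy1 (Cas8f), csy2 (Cas5f), csy3 (Cas7f) and csy4 (Cas6f). Each is preceded by its own copy of the efficient phage T7 gene 10 ribosome binding site, so all four proteins are translated independently from one transcript. Csy3 alone carries an N-terminal 6xHis tag followed by a TEV protease cleavage site, which allows the assembled complex to be captured by metal-affinity chromatography through this subunit and the tag to be removed afterwards. No CRISPR array or crRNA cassette is annotated, so the guide RNA that Csy4 would process and that nucleates complex assembly would presumably have to be supplied from another source. The associated publication concerns structural work on the Csy complex and the viral anti-CRISPR suppressors that intercept it, consistent with use for recombinant production and purification.
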