Addgene plasmid #89232: pCsy_complex
Purpose: Plasmid contains the genes Csy1, Csy2, Csy3, Csy4, cloned as a polycistronic operon from bacterium Pseudomonas aeruginosa PA14. Csy3 includes an N-terminal 6his tag and TEV protease cleavage site
Depositing lab: Blake Wiedenheft. Depositing organization: Montana State University. Publication: Structure Reveals Mechanisms of Viral Suppressors that Intercept a CRISPR RNA-Guided Surveillance Complex. Chowdhury S, Carter J, Rollins MF, Golden SM, Jackson RN, Hoffmann C, Nosaka L, Bondy-Denomy J, Maxwell KL, Davidson AR, Fischer ER, Lander GC, Wiedenheft B. Cell. 2017 Mar 23;169(1):47-57.e11. doi: 10.1016/j.cell.2017.03.012. PubMed 28340349.
Backbone
  Vector backbone: 2D
Growth in bacteria
  Bacterial resistance: Ampicillin, 100 μg/mL
  Growth temperature: 37°C
  Growth strain: DH5alpha
  Copy number: Unknown
Gene/Insert 1
  Gene/Insert name: Csy1 (alt name: Cas8f)
  Species: Pseudomonas aeruginosa PA14
  GenBank ID: WP_003139224.1
Gene/Insert 2
  Gene/Insert name: Csy2 (alt name: Cas5f)
  Species: Pseudomonas aeruginosa PA14
  GenBank ID: WP_003116910.1
Gene/Insert 3
  Gene/Insert name: Csy3 (alt name: Cas7f)
  GenBank ID: WP_003139222.1
  Tag / fusion protein: 6xHis-TEV protease (N terminal on insert)
Gene/Insert 4
  Gene/Insert name: Csy4 (alt name: Cas6f)
Terms and licenses: Academic/Nonprofit Terms; Industry Terms: Not Available to Industry
How to cite: pCsy_complex was a gift from Blake Wiedenheft (Addgene plasmid # 89232 ; http://n2t.net/addgene:89232 ; RRID:Addgene_89232)
